Addgene plasmid #125808: pFH22
Purpose: Level0 xCas9 3.7
Depositing lab: Vladimir Nekrasov. Depositing organization: Rothamsted Research. Publication: A modular cloning toolkit for genome editing in plants. Hahn F, Korolev A, Sanjurjo Loures L, Nekrasov V. BMC Plant Biol. 2020 Apr 23;20(1):179. doi: 10.1186/s12870-020-02388-2. PubMed 32326901.
Backbone
  Vector backbone: pICH41308
  Vector type: Plant Expression, CRISPR, Synthetic Biology
Growth in bacteria
  Bacterial resistance: Spectinomycin, 50 μg/mL
  Growth temperature: 37°C
  Growth strain: DH5alpha
  Copy number: High Copy
Gene/Insert
  Gene/Insert name: xCas9 3.7
  Species: Synthetic
Terms and licenses: Academic/Nonprofit Terms; Industry Terms: Not Available to Industry
How to cite: pFH22 was a gift from Vladimir Nekrasov (Addgene plasmid # 125808 ; http://n2t.net/addgene:125808 ; RRID:Addgene_125808)
