[The description below was written by a language model from this plasmid's Addgene catalogue record and pLannotate feature annotations shown in this document.]
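Description:
pFH22 is a Level 0 module from a modular (MoClo/Golden Gate-style) cloning toolkit for plant genome editing, built in the pICH41308 backbone and carrying the coding sequence of xCas9 3.7. At 6,390 nt, it is a small bacterial cloning plasmid rather than a finished expression vector. It replicates in E. coli from a high-copy ColE1/pUC-type origin and is selected with spectinomycin through the aadA gene, which also confers streptomycin resistance and lies just downstream of an annotated AmpR (bla) promoter. Short fragments annotated as an integrase, a gentamicin acetyltransferase and lacI flank the marker and the cloning region. These are backbone remnants, not functional genes.

The payload is a single open reading frame of about 4.1 kb, which the automated annotation identifies as Streptococcus pyogenes Cas9. The catalogue lists it as the synthetic variant xCas9 3.7, an evolved SpCas9 derivative generally known for recognising a broader range of PAM sequences than the wild-type enzyme. The feature table shows no plant promoter, terminator, nuclear localisation signal or epitope tag. Because the annotation is automated, small elements of this kind could have gone undetected. The absence of regulatory parts fits a Level 0 part, which supplies only a coding sequence. In hierarchical systems of this type, such modules are combined by Type IIS restriction-ligation with separate promoter and terminator modules into Level 1 transcription units. These units are then joined with guide RNA cassettes and selection markers in higher-level plant transformation vectors. The record does not give the fusion overhangs or the Type IIS enzyme used.

pFH22 therefore serves as a building block for assembling plant CRISPR constructs that need expanded PAM targeting.
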