Features (pLannotate 1.2.2; 7 found; start..end, strand, type, name):
    110..214     +  promoter       AmpR promoter: bla
    205..285     -  CDS            int (fragment): INT2_ECOLX - Protein inferred from homology: Swiss-Prot protein existence level 3. Putative integrase believed to be involved in the insertion of antibiotic resistance genes into plasmids and transposons. From Escherichia coli.
    373..429     +  CDS            GmR (fragment): gentamycin acetyltransferase; aacC1; confers resistance to gentamycin
    436..1224    +  CDS            aadA: S3AD_ECOLX - Experimental evidence at protein level: Swiss-Prot protein existence level 1. Mediates bacterial resistance to the antibiotics streptomycin and spectinomycin. From Escherichia coli.
   1398..1986    +  rep_origin     ori: high-copy-number ColE1/pMB1/pBR322/pUC origin of replication
   2169..2218    +  CDS            lacI (fragment): lac repressor; lacI; The lac repressor binds to the lac operator to inhibit transcription in E. coli. This inhibition can be relieved by adding lactose or isopropyl-β-D-thiogalactopyranoside (IPTG).
   2235..6338    +  CDS            Cas9: Cas9 (Csn1) endonuclease from the Streptococcus pyogenes Type II CRISPR/Cas system generates RNA-guided double strand breaks in DNA
>Addgene plasmid #125808 | pFH22 | addgene full sequence | sequence record 252673 | Addgene NGS Result
GTGGCTCTTCAGTGGACGAAAGGGCCTCGTGATACGCCTATTTTTATAGGTTAATGTCATGATAATAATG
GTTTCTTAGACGTCAGGTGGCACTTTTCGGGGAAATGTGCGCGGAACCCCTATTTGTTTATTTTTCTAAA
TACATTCAAATATGTATCCGCTCATGAGACAATAACCCTGATAAATGCTTCAATAATATTGAAAAAGGAA
GAGTATGCGCTCACGCAACTGGTCCAGAACCTTGACCGAACGCAGCGGTGGTAACGGCGCAGTGGCGGTT
TTCATGGCTTGTTATGACTGTTTTTTTTTGGGGTACAGTCTATGCCTCGGGCATCCAAGCAGCAAGCGCG
TTACGCCGTGGGTCGATGTTTGATGTTATGGAGCAGCAACGATGTTACGCAGCAGGGCAGTCGCCCTAAA
ACAAAGTTAAACATCATGAGGGAAGCGGTGATCGCCGAAGTATCGACTCAACTATCAGAGGTAGTTGGCG
TCATCGAGCGCCATCTCGAACCGACGTTGCTGGCCGTACATTTGTACGGCTCCGCAGTGGATGGCGGCCT
GAAGCCACACAGCGATATTGATTTGCTGGTTACGGTGACCGTAAGGCTTGATGAAACAACGCGGCGAGCT
TTGATCAACGACCTTTTGGAAACTTCGGCTTCCCCTGGAGAGAGCGAGATTCTCCGCGCTGTAGAAGTCA
CCATTGTTGTGCACGACGACATCATTCCGTGGCGTTATCCAGCTAAGCGCGAACTGCAATTTGGAGAATG
GCAGCGCAATGACATTCTTGCAGGTATCTTCGAGCCAGCCACGATCGACATTGATCTGGCTATCTTGCTG
ACAAAAGCAAGAGAACATAGCGTTGCCTTGGTAGGTCCAGCGGCGGAGGAACTCTTTGATCCGGTTCCTG
AACAGGATCTATTTGAGGCGCTAAATGAAACCTTAACGCTATGGAACTCGCCGCCCGACTGGGCTGGCGA
TGAGCGAAATGTAGTGCTTACGTTGTCCCGCATTTGGTACAGCGCAGTAACCGGCAAAATCGCGCCGAAG
GATGTCGCTGCCGACTGGGCAATGGAGCGCCTGCCGGCCCAGTATCAGCCCGTCATACTTGAAGCTAGAC
AGGCTTATCTTGGACAAGAAGAAGATCGCTTGGCCTCGCGCGCAGATCAGTTGGAAGAATTTGTCCATTA
CGTAAAAGGCGAGATCACCAAGGTAGTCGGCAAATAACTGTCAGACCAAGTTTACTCATATATACTTTAG
ATTGATTTAAAACTTCATTTTTAATTTAAAAGGATCTAGGTGAAGATCCTTTTTGATAATCTCATGACCA
AAATCCCTTAACGTGAGTTTTCGTTCCACTGAGCGTCAGACCCCGTAGAAAAGATCAAAGGATCTTCTTG
AGATCCTTTTTTTCTGCGCGTAATCTGCTGCTTGCAAACAAAAAAACCACCGCTACCAGCGGTGGTTTGT
TTGCCGGATCAAGAGCTACCAACTCTTTTTCCGAAGGTAACTGGCTTCAGCAGAGCGCAGATACCAAATA
CTGTTCTTCTAGTGTAGCCGTAGTTAGGCCACCACTTCAAGAACTCTGTAGCACCGCCTACATACCTCGC
TCTGCTAATCCTGTTACCAGTGGCTGCTGCCAGTGGCGATAAGTCGTGTCTTACCGGGTTGGACTCAAGA
CGATAGTTACCGGATAAGGCGCAGCGGTCGGGCTGAACGGGGGGTTCGTGCACACAGCCCAGCTTGGAGC
GAACGACCTACACCGAACTGAGATACCTACAGCGTGAGCTATGAGAAAGCGCCACGCTTCCCGAAGGGAG
AAAGGCGGACAGGTATCCGGTAAGCGGCAGGGTCGGAACAGGAGAGCGCACGAGGGAGCTTCCAGGGGGA
AACGCCTGGTATCTTTATAGTCCTGTCGGGTTTCGCCACCTCTGACTTGAGCGTCGATTTTTGTGATGCT
CGTCAGGGGGGCGGAGCCTATGGAAAAACGCCAGCAACGCGGCCTTTTTACGGTTCCTGGCCTTTTGCTG
GCCTTTTGCTCACATGTTCTTTCCTGCGTTATCCCCTGATTCTGTGGATAACCGTATTACCGCCTTTGAG
TGAGCTGATACCGCTCGCCGCAGCCGAACGACCGAGCGCAGCGAGTCAGTGAGCGAGGAAGCGGAAGAGC
GCCCAATACGCAAACCGCCTCTCCCCGCGCGTTGGCCGATTCATTAATCACTCTGTGGTCTCAAATGGAC
AAGAAGTACTCCATTGGGCTCGATATCGGCACAAACAGCGTCGGCTGGGCCGTCATTACGGACGAGTACA
AGGTGCCGAGCAAAAAATTCAAAGTTCTGGGCAATACCGATCGCCACAGCATAAAGAAGAACCTCATTGG
CGCCCTCCTGTTCGACTCCGGGGAGACGGCCGAAGCCACGCGGCTCAAAAGAACAGCACGGCGCAGATAT
ACCCGCAGAAAGAATCGGATCTGCTACCTGCAGGAGATCTTTAGTAATGAGATGGCTAAGGTGGATGACT
CTTTCTTCCATAGGCTGGAGGAGTCCTTTTTGGTGGAGGAGGATAAAAAGCACGAGCGCCACCCAATCTT
TGGCAATATCGTGGACGAGGTGGCGTACCATGAAAAGTACCCAACCATATATCATCTGAGGAAGAAGCTT
GTAGACAGTACTGATAAGGCTGACTTGCGGTTGATCTATCTCGCGCTGGCGCATATGATCAAATTTCGGG
GACACTTCCTCATCGAGGGGGACCTGAACCCAGACAACAGCGATGTCGACAAACTCTTTATCCAACTGGT
TCAGACTTACAATCAGCTTTTCGAAGAGAACCCGATCAACGCATCCGGAGTTGACGCCAAAGCAATCCTG
AGCGCTAGGCTGTCCAAATCCCGGCGGCTCGAAAACCTCATCGCACAGCTCCCTGGGGAGAAGAAGAACG
GCCTGTTTGGTAATCTTATCGCCCTGTCACTCGGGCTGACCCCCAACTTTAAATCTAACTTCGACCTGGC
CGAAGATACTAAGCTTCAACTGAGCAAAGACACCTACGATGATGATCTCGACAATCTGCTGGCCCAGATC
GGCGACCAGTACGCAGACCTTTTTTTGGCGGCAAAGAACCTGTCAGACGCCATTCTGCTGAGTGATATTC
TGCGAGTGAACACGGAGATCACCAAAGCTCCGCTGAGCGCTAGTATGATCAAGCTGTATGATGAGCACCA
CCAAGACTTGACTTTGCTGAAGGCCCTTGTCAGACAGCAACTGCCTGAGAAGTACAAGGAAATTTTCTTC
GATCAGTCTAAAAATGGCTACGCCGGATACATTGACGGCGGAGCAAGCCAGGAGGAATTTTACAAATTTA
TTAAGCCCATCTTGGAAAAAATGGACGGCACCGAGGAGCTGCTGGTAAAGCTTAACAGAGAAGATCTGTT
GCGCAAACAGCGCACTTTCGACAATGGAATCATCCCCCACCAGATTCACCTGGGCGAACTGCACGCTATC
CTCAGGCGGCAAGAGGATTTCTACCCCTTTTTGAAAGATAACAGGGAAAAGATTGAGAAAATCCTCACAT
TTCGGATACCCTACTATGTAGGCCCCCTCGCCCGGGGAAATTCCAGATTCGCGTGGATGACTCGCAAATC
AGAAGAGACTATCACTCCCTGGAACTTCGAGAAGGTCGTGGATAAGGGGGCCTCTGCCCAGTCCTTCATC
GAAAGGATGACTAACTTTGATAAAAATCTGCCTAACGAAAAGGTGCTTCCTAAACACTCTCTGCTGTACG
AGTACTTCACAGTTTATAACGAGCTCACCAAGGTCAAATACGTCACAGAAGGGATGAGAAAGCCAGCATT
CCTGTCTGGAGATCAGAAGAAAGCTATCGTGGACCTCCTCTTCAAGACGAACCGGAAAGTTACCGTGAAA
CAGCTCAAAGAAGATTATTTCAAAAAGATTGAATGTTTCGACTCTGTTGAAATCAGCGGAGTGGAGGATC
GCTTCAACGCATCCCTGGGAACGTATCACGATCTCCTGAAAATCATTAAAGACAAGGACTTCCTGGACAA
TGAGGAGAACGAGGACATTCTTGAGGACATTGTCCTCACCCTTACGTTGTTTGAAGATAGGGAGATGATT
GAAGAACGCTTGAAAACTTACGCTCATCTCTTCGACGACAAAGTCATGAAACAGCTCAAGAGGCGCCGAT
ATACAGGATGGGGGCGGCTGTCAAGAAAACTGATCAATGGGATCCGAGACAAGCAGAGTGGAAAGACAAT
CCTGGATTTTCTTAAGTCCGATGGATTTGCCAACCGGAACTTCATCCAGTTGATCCATGATGACTCTCTC
ACCTTTAAGGAGGACATCCAGAAAGCACAAGTTTCTGGCCAGGGGGACAGTCTCCACGAGCACATCGCTA
ATCTTGCAGGTAGCCCAGCTATCAAAAAGGGAATACTGCAGACCGTTAAGGTCGTGGATGAACTCGTCAA
AGTAATGGGAAGGCATAAGCCCGAGAATATCGTTATCGAGATGGCCCGAGAGAACCAAACTACCCAGAAG
GGACAGAAGAACAGTAGGGAAAGGATGAAGAGGATTGAAGAGGGTATAAAAGAACTGGGGTCCCAAATCC
TTAAGGAACACCCAGTTGAAAACACCCAGCTTCAGAATGAGAAGCTCTACCTGTACTACCTGCAGAACGG
CAGGGACATGTACGTGGATCAGGAACTGGACATCAATCGGCTCTCCGACTACGACGTGGATCATATCGTG
CCCCAGTCTTTTCTCAAAGATGATTCTATTGATAATAAAGTGTTGACAAGATCCGATAAAAATAGAGGGA
AGAGTGATAACGTCCCCTCAGAAGAAGTTGTCAAGAAAATGAAAAATTATTGGCGGCAGCTGCTGAACGC
CAAACTGATCACACAACGGAAGTTCGATAATCTGACTAAGGCTGAACGAGGTGGCCTGTCTGAGTTGGAT
AAAGCCGGCTTCATCAAAAGGCAGCTTGTTGAGACACGCCAGATCACCAAGCACGTGGCCCAAATTCTCG
ATTCACGCATGAACACCAAGTACGATGAAAATGACAAACTGATTCGAGAGGTGAAAGTTATTACTCTGAA
GTCTAAGCTGGTTTCAGATTTCAGAAAGGACTTTCAGTTTTATAAGGTGAGAGAGATCAACAATTACCAC
CATGCGCATGATGCCTACCTGAATGCAGTGGTAGGCACTGCACTTATCAAAAAATATCCCAAGCTTGAAT
CTGAATTTGTTTACGGAGACTATAAAGTGTACGATGTTAGGAAAATGATCGCAAAGTCTGAGCAGGAAAT
AGGCAAGGCCACCGCTAAGTACTTCTTTTACAGCAATATTATGAATTTTTTCAAGACCGAGATTACACTG
GCCAATGGAGAGATTCGGAAGCGACCACTTATCGAAACAAACGGAGAAACAGGAGAAATCGTGTGGGACA
AGGGTAGGGATTTCGCGACAGTCCGGAAGGTCCTGTCCATGCCGCAGGTGAACATCGTTAAAAAGACCGA
AGTACAGACCGGAGGCTTCTCCAAGGAAAGTATCCTCCCGAAAAGGAACAGCGACAAGCTGATCGCACGC
AAAAAAGATTGGGACCCCAAGAAATACGGCGGATTCGATTCTCCTACAGTCGCTTACAGTGTACTGGTTG
TGGCCAAAGTGGAGAAAGGGAAGTCTAAAAAACTCAAAAGCGTCAAGGAACTGCTGGGCATCACAATCAT
GGAGCGATCAAGCTTCGAAAAAAACCCCATCGACTTTCTCGAGGCGAAAGGATATAAAGAGGTCAAAAAA
GACCTCATCATTAAGCTTCCCAAGTACTCTCTCTTTGAGCTTGAAAACGGCCGGAAACGAATGCTCGCTA
GTGCGGGCGTACTGCAGAAAGGTAACGAGCTGGCACTGCCCTCTAAATACGTTAATTTCTTGTATCTGGC
CAGCCACTATGAAAAGCTCAAAGGATCTCCCGAAGATAATGAGCAGAAGCAGCTGTTCGTGGAACAACAC
AAACACTACCTTGATGAGATCATCGAGCAAATAAGCGAATTCTCCAAAAGAGTGATCCTCGCCGACGCTA
ACCTCGATAAGGTGCTTTCTGCTTACAATAAGCACAGGGATAAGCCCATCAGGGAGCAGGCAGAAAACAT
TATCCACTTGTTTACTCTGACCAACTTGGGCGCGCCTGCAGCCTTCAAGTACTTCGACACCACCATAGAC
AGAAAGCGGTACACCTCTACAAAGGAGGTCCTGGACGCCACACTGATTCATCAGTCAATTACGGGGCTCT
ATGAAACAAGAATCGACCTCTCTCAGCTCGGTGGAGACAGCAGGGCTGACCCCAAGAAGAAGAGGAAGGT
GTAGGCTTTGAGACCACGAA
